>Addgene plasmid #219365 | SFFV-ZNF706-Brd 460 | addgene full sequence | sequence record 449096 | Addgene NGS Result
ATTTATGCAGAGGCCGAGGCCGCCTCGGCCTCTGAGCTATTCCAGAAGTAGTGAGGAGGCTTTTTTGGAG
GCCTAGGGACGTACCCAATTCGCCCTATAGTGAGTCGTATTACGCGCGCTCACTGGCCGTCGTTTTACAA
CGTCGTGACTGGGAAAACCCTGGCGTTACCCAACTTAATCGCCTTGCAGCACATCCCCCTTTCGCCAGCT
GGCGTAATAGCGAAGAGGCCCGCACCGATCGCCCTTCCCAACAGTTGCGCAGCCTGAATGGCGAATGGG
[124 nt withheld, positions 280-403]
C
[91 nt withheld, positions 405-495]
A
[49 nt withheld, positions 497-545]
CCTTTGACGTTGGAGTCCACGTTCTTT
[37 nt withheld, positions 573-609]
ACCCTATCTCGGTCTATTCTTTTGATTTATAAGGGATTTTGCCGATTTCGGCCTATTGGTTAAAAAATGA
GCTGATTTAACAAAAATTTAACGCGAATTTTAACAAAATATTAACGCTTACAATTTAGGTGGCACTTTTC
GGGGAAATGTGCGCGGAACCCCTATTTGTTTATTTTTCTAAATACATTCAAATATGTATCCGCTCATGAG
ACAATAACCCTGATAAATGCTTCAATAATATTGAAAAAGGAAGAGTATGAGTATTCAACATTTCCGTGTC
GCCCTTATTCCCTTTTTTGCGGCATTTTGCCTTCCTGTTTTTGCTCACCCAGAAACGCTGGTGAAAGTAA
AAGATGCTGAAGATCAGTTGGGTGCACGAGTGGGTTACATCGAACTGGATCTCAACAGCGGTAAGATCCT
TGAGAGTTTTCGCCCCGAAGAACGTTTTCCAATGATGAGCACTTTTAAAGTTCTGCTATGTGGCGCGGTA
TTATCCCGTATTGACGCCGGGCAAGAGCAACTCGGTCGCCGCATACACTATTCTCAGAATGACTTGGTTG
AGTACTCACCAGTCACAGAAAAGCATCTTACGGATGGCATGACAGTAAGAGAATTATGCAGTGCTGCCAT
AACCATGAGTGATAACACTGCGGCCAACTTACTTCTGACAACGATCGGAGGACCGAAGGAGCTAACCGCT
TTTTTGCACAACATGGGGGATCATGTAACTCGCCTTGATCGTTGGGAACCGGAGCTGAATGAAGCCATAC
CAAACGACGAGCGTGACACCACGATGCCTGTAGCAATGGCAACAACGTTGCGCAAACTATTAACTGGCGA
ACTACTTACTCTAGCTTCCCGGCAACAATTAATAGACTGGATGGAGGCGGATAAAGTTGCAGGACCACTT
CTGCGCTCGGCCCTTCCGGCTGGCTGGTTTATTGCTGATAAATCTGGAGCCGGTGAGCGTGGGTCTCGCG
GTATCATTGCAGCACTGGGGCCAGATGGTAAGCCCTCCCGTATCGTAGTTATCTACACGACGGGGAGTCA
GGCAACTATGGATGAACGAAATAGACAGATCGCTGAGATAGGTGCCTCACTGATTAAGCATTGGTAACTG
TCAGACCAAGTTTACTCATATATACTTTAGATTGATTTAAAACTTCATTTTTAATTTAAAAGGATCTAGG
TGAAGATCCTTTTTGATAATCTCATGACCAAAATCCCTTAACGTGAGTTTTCGTTCCACTGAGCGTCAGA
CCCCGTAGAAAAGATCAAAGGATCTTCTTGAGATCCTTTTTTTCTGCGCGTAATCTGCTGCTTGCAAACA
AAAAAACCACCGCTACCAGCGGTGGTTTGTTTGCCGGATCAAGAGCTACCAACTCTTTTTCCGAAGGTAA
CTGGCTTCAGCAGAGCGCAGATACCAAATACTGTTCTTCTAGTGTAGCCGTAGTTAGGCCACCACTTCAA
GAACTCTGTAGCACCGCCTACATACCTCGCTCTGCTAATCCTGTTACCAGTGGCTGCTGCCAGTGGCGAT
AAGTCGTGTCTTACCGGGTTGGACTCAAGACGATAGTTACCGGATAAGGCGCAGCGGTCGGGCTGAACGG
GGGGTTCGTGCACACAGCCCAGCTTGGAGCGAACGACCTACACCGAACTGAGATACCTACAGCGTGAGCT
ATGAGAAAGCGCCACGCTTCCCGAAGGGAGAAAGGCGGACAGGTATCCGGTAAGCGGCAGGGTCGGAACA
GGAGAGCGCACGAGGGAGCTTCCAGGGGGAAACGCCTGGTATCTTTATAGTCCTGTCGGGTTTCGCCACC
TCTGACTTGAGCGTCGATTTTTGTGATGCTCGTCAGGGGGGCGGAGCCTATGGAAAAACGCCAGCAACGC
GGCCTTTTTACGGTTCCTGGCCTTTTGCTGGCCTTTTGCTCACATGTTCTTTCCTGCGTTATCCCCTGAT
TCTGTGGATAACCGTATTACCGCCTTTGAGTGAGCTGATACCGCTCGCCGCAGCCGAACGACCGAGCGCA
GCGAGTCAGTGAGCGAGGAAGCGGAAGAGCGCCCAATACGCAAACCGCCTCTCCCCGCGCGTTGGCCGAT
TCATTAATGCAGCTGGCACGACAGGTTTCCCGACTGGAAAGCGGGCAGTGAGCGCAACGCAATTAATGTG
AGTTAGCTCACTCATTAGGCACCCCAGGCTTTACACTTTATGCTTCCGGCTCGTATGTTGTGTGGAATTG
TGAGCGGATAACAATTTCACACAGGAAACAGCTATGACCATGATTACGCCAAGCGCGCAATTAACCCTCA
CTAAAGGGAACAAAAGCTGGAGCTGCAAGCTTAATGTAGTCTTATGCAATACTCTTGTAGTCTTGCAACA
TGGTAACGATGAGTTAGCAACATGCCTTACAAGGAGAGAAAAAGCACCGTGCATGCCGATTGGTGGAAGT
AAGGTGGTACGATCGTGCCTTATTAGGAAGGCAACAGACGGGTCTGACATGGATTGGACGAACCACTGAA
TTGCCGCATTGCAGAGATATTGTATTTAAGTGCCTAGCTCGATACATAAACGGGTCTCTCTGGTTAGACC
AGATCTGAGCCTGGGAGCTCTCTGGCTAACTAGGGAACCCACTGCTTAAGCCTCAATAAAGCTTGCCTTG
AGTGCTTCAAGTAGTGTGTGCCCGTCTGTTGTGTGACTCTGGTAACTAGAGATCCCTCAGACCCTTTTAG
TCAGTGTGGAAAATCTCTAGCAGTGGCGCCCGAACAGGGACTTGAAAGCGAAAGGGAAACCAGAGGAGCT
CTCTCGACGCAGGACTCGGCTTGCTGAAGCGCGCACGGCAAGAGGCGAGGGGCGGCGACTGGTGAGTACG
CCAAAAATTTTGACTAGCGGAGGCTAGAAGGAGAGAGATGGGTGCGAGAGCGTCAGTATTAAGCGGGGGA
GAATTAGATCGCGATGGGAAAAAATTCGGTTAAGGCCAGGGGGAAAGAAAAAATATAAATTAAAACATAT
AGTATGGGCAAGCAGGGAGCTAGAACGATTCGCAGTTAATCCTGGCCTGTTAGAAACATCAGAAGGCTGT
AGACAAATACTGGGACAGCTACAACCATCCCTTCAGACAGGATCAGAAGAACTTAGATCATTATATAATA
CAGTAGCAACCCTCTATTGTGTGCATCAAAGGATAGAGATAAAAGACACCAAGGAAGCTTTAGACAAGAT
AGAGGAAGAGCAAAACAAAAGTAAGACCACCGCACAGCAAGCGGCCGCTGATCTTCAGACCTGGAGGAGG
AGATATGAGGGACAATTGGAGAAGTGAATTATATAAATATAAAGTAGTAAAAATTGAACCATTAGGAGTA
GCACCCACCAAGGCAAAGAGAAGAGTGGTGCAGAGAGAAAAAAGAGCAGTGGGAATAGGAGCTTTGTTCC
TTGGGTTCTTGGGAGCAGCAGGAAGCACTATGGGCGCAGCGTCAATGACGCTGACGGTACAGGCCAGACA
ATTATTGTCTGGTATAGTGCAGCAGCAGAACAATTTGCTGAGGGCTATTGAGGCGCAACAGCATCTGTTG
CAACTCACAGTCTGGGGCATCAAGCAGCTCCAGGCAAGAATCCTGGCTGTGGAAAGATACCTAAAGGATC
AACAGCTCCTGGGGATTTGGGGTTGCTCTGGAAAACTCATTTGCACCACTGCTGTGCCTTGGAATGCTAG
TTGGAGTAATAAATCTCTGGAACAGATTTGGAATCACACGACCTGGATGGAGTGGGACAGAGAAATTAAC
AATTACACAAGCTTAATACACTCCTTAATTGAAGAATCGCAAAACCAGCAAGAAAAGAATGAACAAGAAT
TATTGGAATTAGATAAATGGGCAAGTTTGTGGAATTGGTTTAACATAACAAATTGGCTGTGGTATATAAA
ATTATTCATAATGATAGTAGGAGGCTTGGTAGGTTTAAGAATAGTTTTTGCTGTACTTTCTATAGTGAAT
AGAGTTAGGCAGGGATATTCACCATTATCGTTTCAGACCCACCTCCCAACCCCGAGGGGACCCGACAGGC
CCGAAGGAATAGAAGAAGAAGGTGGAGAGAGAGACAGAGACAGATCCATTCGATTAGTGAACGGATCTCG
ACGGTATCGGTTAACTTTTAAAAGAAAAGGGGGGATTGGGGGGTACAGTGCAGGGGAAAGAATAGTAGAC
ATAATAGCAACAGACATACAAACTAAAGAATTACAAAAACAAATTACAAAAATTCAAAATTTTATCGATC
ACGAGACTAGCCTCGAGCTGGCTGCAGTAACGCCATTTTGCAAGGCATGGAAAAATACCAAACCAAGAAT
AGAGAAGTTCAGATCAAGGGCGGGTACATGAAAATAGCTAACGTTGGGCCAAACAGGATATCTGCGGTGA
GCAGTTTCGGCCCCGGCCCGGGGCCAAGAACAGATGGTCACCGCAGTTTCGGCCCCGGCCCGAGGCCAAG
AACAGATGGTCCCCAGATATGGCCCAACCCTCAGCAGTTTCTTAAGACCCATCAGATGTTTCCAGGCTCC
CCCAAGGACCTGAAATGACCCTGCGCCTTATTTGAATTAACCAATCAGCCTGCTTCTCGCTTCTGTTCGC
GCGCTTCTGCTTCCCGAGCTCTATAAAAGAGCTCACAACCCCTCACTCGGCGCGCCAGTCCTCCGACAGA
CTGAGTCGGCCGGTCGAATCAAGCTTATCGATACCGTCGACGGATCCGCTAGCCCGCGGTTCGAAATGGC
TCGTGGACAGCAGAAAATTCAGTCTCAGCAGAAAAATGCCAAAAAGCAAGCTGGACAAAAGAAGAAACAA
GGACATGACCAAAAGGCTGCTGCCAAAGCTGCCTTAATATATACCTGCACTGTCTGTAGGACACAAATGC
CAGACCCTAAGACCTTCAAGCAGCACTTTGAGAGCAAGCATCCTAAGACTCCACTTCCTCCAGAATTAGC
TGATGTTCAGGCATAAACCGGTCGGATCCCCCGGGCTGCAGGAATTCGAGCATCTTACCGCCATTTATTC
CCATATTTGTTCTGTTTTTCTTGATTTGGGTATACATTTAAATGTTAATAAAACAAAATGGTGGGGCAAT
CATTTACATTTTTAGGGATATGTAATTACTAGTTCAGGTGTATTGCCACAAGACAAACATGTTAAGAAAC
TTTCCCGTTATTTACGCTCTGTTCCTGTTAATCAACCTCTGGATTACAAAATTTGTGAAAGATTGACTGA
TATTCTTAACTATGTTGCTCCTTTTACGCTGTGTGGATATGCTGCTTTAATGCCTCTGTATCATGCTATT
GCTTCCCGTACGGCTTTCGTTTTCTCCTCCTTGTATAAATCCTGGTTGCTGTCTCTTTATGAGGAGTTGT
GGCCCGTTGTCCGTCAACGTGGCGTGGTGTGCTCTGTGTTTGCTGACGCAACCCCCACTGGCTGGGGCAT
TGCCACCACCTGTCAACTCCTTTCTGGGACTTTCGCTTTCCCCCTCCCGATCGCCACGGCAGAACTCATC
GCCGCCTGCCTTGCCCGCTGCTGGACAGGGGCTAGGTTGCTGGGCACTGATAATTCCGTGGTGTTGTCGG
GGAAGCTGACGTCCTTTGCAATTCGATATCAAGCTGTACCTTCTAGATGTACACGTTCTGAAGCGCTTCT
AGACCAATGACTTACAAGGCAGCTGTAGATCTTAGCCACTTTTTAAAAGAAAAGGGGGGACTGGAAGGGC
TAATTCACTCCCAACGAAGACAAGATCTGCTTTTTGCTTGTACTGGGTCTCTCTGGTTAGACCAGATCTG
AGCCTGGGAGCTCTCTGGCTAACTAGGGAACCCACTGCTTAAGCCTCAATAAAGCTTGCCTTGAGTGCTT
CAAGTAGTGTGTGCCCGTCTGTTGTGTGACTCTGGTAACTAGAGATCCCTCAGACCCTTTTAGTCAGTGT
GGAAAATCTCTAGCAGTAGTAGTTCATGTCATCTTATTATTCAGTATTTATAACTTGCAAAGAAATGAAT
ATCAGAGAGTGAGAGGAACTTGTTTATTGCAGCTTATAATGGTTACAAATAAAGCAATAGCATCACAAAT
TTCACAAATAAAGCATTTTTTTCACTGCATTCTAGTTGTGGTTTGTCCAAACTCATCAATGTATCTTATC
ATGTCTGGCTCTAGCTATCCCGCCCCTAACTCCGCCCATCCCGCCCCTAACTCCGCCCAGTTCCGCCCAT
TCTCCGCCCCATGGCTGACTAATTTTTTTT
Features (pLannotate 1.2.2; 29 found; start..end, strand, type, name):
     94..112     -  promoter       T7 promoter: promoter for bacteriophage T7 RNA polymerase
    120..275     +  CDS            lacZα (fragment): LacZα fragment of β-galactosidase; lacZ fragment
    280..708     +  rep_origin     f1 ori (sequence partly withheld): f1 bacteriophage origin of replication; arrow indicates direction of (+) strand synthesis
    761..865     +  promoter       AmpR promoter: bla
    866..1726    +  CDS            AmpR: β-lactamase; bla; confers resistance to ampicillin, carbenicillin, and related antibiotics
   1897..2485    +  rep_origin     ori: high-copy-number ColE1/pMB1/pBR322/pUC origin of replication
   2668..2760    +  CDS            lacI (fragment): lac repressor; lacI; The lac repressor binds to the lac operator to inhibit transcription in E. coli. This inhibition can be relieved by adding lactose or isopropyl-β-D-thiogalactopyranoside (IPTG).
   2773..2794    +  protein_bind   CAP binding site: CAP binding activates transcription in the presence of cAMP. E. coli catabolite activator protein
   2809..2839    +  promoter       lac promoter: promoter for the E. coli lac operon
   2847..2863    +  protein_bind   lac operator: The lac repressor binds to the lac operator to inhibit transcription in E. coli. This inhibition can be relieved by adding lactose or isopropyl-β-D-thiogalactopyranoside (IPTG). lac repressor encoded by lacI
   2908..2926    +  promoter       T3 promoter: promoter for bacteriophage T3 RNA polymerase
   2954..3180    +  promoter       RSV promoter: Rous sarcoma virus enhancer/promoter
   3181..3361    +  LTR            5' LTR (truncated): truncated 5' long terminal repeat (LTR) from HIV-1
   3408..3533    +  misc_feature   HIV-1 Ψ: packaging signal of human immunodeficiency virus type 1
   3517..3880    +  CDS            HIV-1 gag (fragment): gag protein from human immunodeficiency virus 1; gag
   4026..4259    +  misc_feature   RRE: The Rev response element (RRE) of HIV-1 allows for Rev-dependent mRNA export from the nucleus to the cytoplasm.
   4636..4736    +  CDS            Rev (fragment): human immunodeficiency virus 1 (HIV-1) Rev protein; rev; enhances nuclear export of unspliced and incompletely spliced viral mRNAs
   4755..4872    +  misc_feature   cPPT/CTS: central polypurine tract and central termination sequence of HIV-1
   4906..5307    +  promoter       SFFV promoter: spleen focus-forming virus long terminal repeat (LTR) promoter
   5317..5340    +  misc_feature   MCS (fragment): pBluescript multiple cloning site
   5365..5592    +  CDS            ZNF706: ZN706_HUMAN - Experimental evidence at protein level: Swiss-Prot protein existence level 1. Transcription repressor involved in the exit of embryonic stem cells (ESCs) from self-renewal. Acts by repressing expression of KLF4. From Homo sapiens (Human).
   5603..5628    +  misc_feature   MCS (fragment): pBluescript multiple cloning site
   5628..5687    +  CDS            S (fragment): HBSAG_WHV6 - Experimental evidence at transcript level: Swiss-Prot protein existence level 2. The middle envelope protein plays an important role in the budding of the virion. It is involved in the induction of budding in a nucleocapsid independent way. In this process the majority of envelope proteins bud to form subviral lipoprotein particles of 22 nm of diameter that do not contain a nucleocapsid (By similarity). From Woodchuck hepatitis B virus (isolate w64/pWS23) (WHV).
   5819..6222    +  misc_feature   WPRE: woodchuck hepatitis virus posttranscriptional regulatory element
   6280..6339    +  CDS            nef (fragment): NEF_HV1Z2 - Experimental evidence at protein level: Swiss-Prot protein existence level 1. Extracellular Nef protein targets CD4(+) T-lymphocytes for apoptosis by interacting with CXCR4 surface receptors. From Human immunodeficiency virus type 1 group M subtype D (isolate Z2/CDC-Z34) (HIV-1).
   6341..6574    +  LTR            3' LTR (ΔU3): self-inactivating 3' long terminal repeat (LTR) from HIV-1
   6646..6767    +  polyA_signal   SV40 poly(A) signal: SV40 polyadenylation signal
   6786..6807    +  rep_origin     SV40 ori (fragment): SV40 origin of replication
   6807..73      +  rep_origin     SV40 ori (across the origin): SV40 origin of replication
