[The description below was written by a language model from this plasmid's Addgene catalogue record and pLannotate feature annotations shown in this document.]
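Description:
SFFV-ZNF706-Brd 460 is a lentiviral transfer plasmid built on the SFFV-MCS backbone that expresses the human transcription factor ZNF706 together with a construct-specific DNA barcode. It is propagated in E. coli through a high-copy ColE1/pUC-type origin with ampicillin selection (AmpR under its own bla promoter). It also retains pBluescript-style remnants such as an f1 origin, lacZα and lacI fragments, the lac promoter/operator, and flanking T7 and T3 promoters. No mammalian selection marker or fluorescent reporter appears in the record.

The viral portion has a third-generation, self-inactivating layout. An RSV promoter drives a truncated HIV-1 5' LTR, followed by the Ψ packaging signal with a partial gag sequence, the RRE for Rev-dependent nuclear export of the genomic RNA, and the cPPT/CTS. The unit ends in a ΔU3 3' LTR, with an SV40 polyadenylation signal and SV40 origin sequences downstream. Because the deleted U3 leaves the integrated provirus without LTR promoter activity, expression depends on the internal spleen focus-forming virus (SFFV) promoter. This promoter drives the short ZNF706 coding sequence (about 230 bp), which was cloned between retained restriction sites in the multiple cloning site. A WPRE downstream enhances transcript stability and expression. According to the depositor, the barcode was inserted at an XbaI site after the WPRE, giving the order SFFV–TF–WPRE–barcode. The barcode is not annotated as a feature in the table.

The associated publication describes a combinatorial transcription factor screening platform for immune cell reprogramming. The assigned barcode presumably allows this factor to be identified among pooled, barcoded vectors, although the record does not detail the readout.
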