Addgene plasmid #219365: SFFV-ZNF706-Brd 460
Purpose: Transcription factor ZNF706 with a specific barcode assigned.
Depositing lab: Filipe Pereira. Depositing organization: Center for Neuroscience and Cell Biology, University of Coimbra. Publication: A combinatorial transcription factor screening platform for immune cell reprogramming. Kurochkin I, Altman AR, Caiado I, Pertiga-Cabral D, Halitzki E, Minaeva M, Zimmermannova O, Henriques-Oliveira L, Klein D, Nair M, Oliveira D, Cajal LR, Knittel R, Feick C, Ringner M, Martin M, Cirovic B, Pires CF, Rosa FF, Sitnicka E, Theis FJ, Pereira CF. Cell Syst. 2026 Jan 21;17(1):101457. doi: 10.1016/j.cels.2025.101457. Epub 2026 Jan 14. PubMed 41539305.
Backbone
  Vector backbone: SFFV-MCS
  Backbone size w/o insert (bp): 6638
  Vector type: Lentiviral
Growth in bacteria
  Bacterial resistance: Ampicillin, 100 μg/mL
  Growth temperature: 37°C
  Growth strain: NEB Stable
  Copy number: High Copy
Gene/Insert
  Gene/Insert name: ZNF706
  Species: H. sapiens (human)
  Insert size (bp): 231
  Entrez Gene: ZNF706 (a.k.a. HSPC038, PNAS-106, PNAS-113)
  Promoter: The spleen focus-forming virus (SFFV) promoter
  Cloning method: Restriction Enzyme; 5′ cloning site Bsp119I (not destroyed); 3′ cloning site BstHI (not destroyed)
Terms and licenses: Academic/Nonprofit Terms; Industry Terms: Not Available to Industry
Depositor comments: Barcode sequence cloned into XbaI restriction site. Design of plasmid is as follows: SFFV-[TF sequence]-WPRE-[Barcode sequence].
How to cite: SFFV-ZNF706-Brd 460 was a gift from Filipe Pereira (Addgene plasmid # 219365 ; http://n2t.net/addgene:219365 ; RRID:Addgene_219365)
