>Addgene plasmid #219365 | SFFV-ZNF706-Brd 460 | depositor partial sequence | sequence record 428575 | TF ORF
ATGGCTCGTGGACAGCAGAAAATTCAGTCTCAGCAGAAAAATGCCAAAAAGCAAGCTGGACAAAAGAAGA
AACAAGGACATGACCAAAAGGCTGCTGCCAAAGCTGCCTTAATATATACCTGCACTGTCTGTAGGACACA
AATGCCAGACCCTAAGACCTTCAAGCAGCACTTTGAGAGCAAGCATCCTAAGACTCCACTTCCTCCAGAA
TTAGCTGATGTTCAGGCATAA
