>Addgene plasmid #219365 | SFFV-ZNF706-Brd 460 | depositor partial sequence | sequence record 428576 | Barcode sequence
TGTACACGTTCTGAAGCGCT
